>Addgene plasmid #202001 | pGK-HELLO LV | addgene full sequence | sequence record 401801 | Addgene NGS Result
TCGACGGATCGGGAGATCTCCCGATCCCCTATGGTGCACTCTCAGTACAATCTGCTCTGATGCCGCATAG
TTAAGCCAGTATCTGCTCCCTGCTTGTGTGTTGGAGGTCGCTGAGTAGTGCGCGAGCAAAATTTAAGCTA
CAACAAGGCAAGGCTTGACCGACAATTGCATGAAGAATCTGCTTAGGGTTAGGCGTTTTGCGCTGCTTCG
CGATGTACGGGCCAGATATACGCGTTGACATTGATTATTGACTAGTTATTAATAGTAATCAATTACGGGG
TCATTAGTTCATAGCCCATATATGGAGTTCCGCGTTACATAACTTACGGTAAATGGCCCGCCTGGCTGAC
CGCCCAACGACCCCCGCCCATTGACGTCAATAATGACGTATGTTCCCATAGTAACGCCAATAGGGACTTT
CCATTGACGTCAATGGGTGGAGTATTTACGGTAAACTGCCCACTTGGCAGTACATCAAGTGTATCATATG
CCAAGTACGCCCCCTATTGACGTCAATGACGGTAAATGGCCCGCCTGGCATTATGCCCAGTACATGACCT
TATGGGACTTTCCTACTTGGCAGTACATCTACGTATTAGTCATCGCTATTACCATGGTGATGCGGTTTTG
GCAGTACATCAATGGGCGTGGATAGCGGTTTGACTCACGGGGATTTCCAAGTCTCCACCCCATTGACGTC
AATGGGAGTTTGTTTTGGCACCAAAATCAACGGGACTTTCCAAAATGTCGTAACAACTCCGCCCCATTGA
CGCAAATGGGCGGTAGGCGTGTACGGTGGGAGGTCTATATAAGCAGCGCGTTTTGCCTGTACTGGGTCTC
TCTGGTTAGACCAGATCTGAGCCTGGGAGCTCTCTGGCTAACTAGGGAACCCACTGCTTAAGCCTCAATA
AAGCTTGCCTTGAGTGCTTCAAGTAGTGTGTGCCCGTCTGTTGTGTGACTCTGGTAACTAGAGATCCCTC
AGACCCTTTTAGTCAGTGTGGAAAATCTCTAGCAGTGGCGCCCGAACAGGGACTTGAAAGCGAAAGGGAA
ACCAGAGGAGCTCTCTCGACGCAGGACTCGGCTTGCTGAAGCGCGCACGGCAAGAGGCGAGGGGCGGCGA
CTGGTGAGTACGCCAAAAATTTTGACTAGCGGAGGCTAGAAGGAGAGAGATGGGTGCGAGAGCGTCAGTA
TTAAGCGGGGGAGAATTAGATCGCGATGGGAAAAAATTCGGTTAAGGCCAGGGGGAAAGAAAAAATATAA
ATTAAAACATATAGTATGGGCAAGCAGGGAGCTAGAACGATTCGCAGTTAATCCTGGCCTGTTAGAAACA
TCAGAAGGCTGTAGACAAATACTGGGACAGCTACAACCATCCCTTCAGACAGGATCAGAAGAACTTAGAT
CATTATATAATACAGTAGCAACCCTCTATTGTGTGCATCAAAGGATAGAGATAAAAGACACCAAGGAAGC
TTTAGACAAGATAGAGGAAGAGCAAAACAAAAGTAAGACCACCGCACAGCAAGCGGCCGGCCGCTGATCT
TCAGACCTGGAGGAGGAGATATGAGGGACAATTGGAGAAGTGAATTATATAAATATAAAGTAGTAAAAAT
TGAACCATTAGGAGTAGCACCCACCAAGGCAAAGAGAAGAGTGGTGCAGAGAGAAAAAAGAGCAGTGGGA
ATAGGAGCTTTGTTCCTTGGGTTCTTGGGAGCAGCAGGAAGCACTATGGGCGCAGCGTCAATGACGCTGA
CGGTACAGGCCAGACAATTATTGTCTGGTATAGTGCAGCAGCAGAACAATTTGCTGAGGGCTATTGAGGC
GCAACAGCATCTGTTGCAACTCACAGTCTGGGGCATCAAGCAGCTCCAGGCAAGAATCCTGGCTGTGGAA
AGATACCTAAAGGATCAACAGCTCCTGGGGATTTGGGGTTGCTCTGGAAAACTCATTTGCACCACTGCTG
TGCCTTGGAATGCTAGTTGGAGTAATAAATCTCTGGAACAGATTTGGAATCACACGACCTGGATGGAGTG
GGACAGAGAAATTAACAATTACACAAGCTTAATACACTCCTTAATTGAAGAATCGCAAAACCAGCAAGAA
AAGAATGAACAAGAATTATTGGAATTAGATAAATGGGCAAGTTTGTGGAATTGGTTTAACATAACAAATT
GGCTGTGGTATATAAAATTATTCATAATGATAGTAGGAGGCTTGGTAGGTTTAAGAATAGTTTTTGCTGT
ACTTTCTATAGTGAATAGAGTTAGGCAGGGATATTCACCATTATCGTTTCAGACCCACCTCCCAACCCCG
AGGGGACCCGACAGGCCCGAAGGAATAGAAGAAGAAGGTGGAGAGAGAGACAGAGACAGATCCATTCGAT
TAGTGAACGGATCGGCACTGCGTGCGCCAATTCTGCAGACAAATGGCAGTATTCATCCACAATTTTAAAA
GAAAAGGGGGGATTGGGGGGTACAGTGCAGGGGAAAGAATAGTAGACATAATAGCAACAGACATACAAAC
TAAAGAATTACAAAAACAAATTACAAAAATTCAAAATTTTCGGGTTTATTACAGGGACAGCAGAGATCCA
GTTTGGTTAGTACCGGGCCCGGGTCGACTAGTGATCAGTGTGAGGGAGTGTAAAGCTGGTTTATTCTACC
GGGTAGGGGAGGCGCTTTTCCCAAGGCAGTCTGGAGCATGCGCTTTAGCAGCCCCGCTGGGCACTTGGCG
CTACACAAGTGGCCTCTGGCCTCGCACACATTCCACATCCACCGGTAGGCGCCAACCGGCTCCGTTCTTT
GGTGGCCCCTTCGCGCCACCTTCTACTCCTCCCCTAGTCAGGAAGTTCCCCCCCGCCCCGCAGCTCGCGT
CGTGCAGGACGTGACAAATGGAAGTAGCACGTCTCACTAGTCTCGTGCAGATGGACAGCACCGCTGAGCA
ATGGAAGCGGGTAGGCCTTTGGGGCAGCGGCCAATAGCAGCTTTGCTCCTTCGCTTTCTGGGCTCAGAGG
CTGGGAAGGGGTGGGTCCGGGGGCGGGCTCAGGGGCGGGCTCAGGGGCGGGGCGGGCGCCCGAAGGTCCT
CCGGAGGCCCGGCATTCTGCACGCTTCAAAAGCGCACGTCTGCCGCGCTGTTCTCCTCTTCCTCATCTCC
GGGACTAACTCGAACGCTAGCTGTGCGATCGTTTACCATGCGATCTTTGTTGATCCTGGTTTTGTGTTTT
TTGCCCCTGGCTGCTCTCGGG
[387 nt withheld, positions 3242-3628]
GGTGGAGGCGGTTCAGGCGGAGGTGGCTCTGGCGGTGGCGGATCGAAAGCTGTGTACAACTTTGCAACAT
GCGGGATCGACTACAAGGATGACGATGACAAGGGTTTGAACGGCCCTGACATTTACAAGGGAGTTTATCA
GTTTAAATCCGTTGAGTTTGACTACCCATACGATGTTCCAGATTACGCTGGATCTGGAGAGGGCAGAGGA
AGTCTGCTAACATGCGGTGACGTCGAGGAGAATCCTGGCCCAATGGTCAGCAAGGGCGAGGCAGTGATCA
AGGAGTTCATGCGGTTCAAGGTGCACATGGAGGGCTCCATGAACGGCCACGAGTTCGAGATCGAGGGCGA
GGGCGAGGGCCGCCCCTACGAGGGCACCCAGACCGCCAAGCTGAAGGTGACCAAGGGTGGCCCCCTGCCC
TTCTCCTGGGACATCCTGTCCCCTCAGTTCATGTACGGCTCCAGGGCCTTCATCAAGCACCCCGCCGACA
TCCCCGACTACTATAAGCAGTCCTTCCCCGAGGGCTTCAAGTGGGAGCGCGTGATGAACTTCGAGGACGG
CGGCGCCGTGACCGTGACCCAGGACACCTCCCTGGAGGACGGCACCCTGATCTACAAGGTCAAGCTCCGC
GGCACCAACTTCCCTCCTGACGGCCCCGTAATGCAGAAGAAGACAATGGGCTGGGAAGCGTCCACCGAGC
GGTTGTACCCCGAGGACGGCGTGCTGAAGGGCGACATTAAGATGGCCCTGCGCCTGAAGGACGGCGGCCG
CTACCTGGCGGACTTCAAGACCACCTACAAGGCCAAGAAGCCCGTGCAGATGCCCGGCGCCTACAACGTC
GACCGCAAGTTGGACATCACCTCCCACAACGAGGACTACACCGTGGTGGAACAGTACGAACGCTCCGAGG
GCCGCCACTCCACCGGCGGCATGGACGAGCTGTACAAGTGAAAACGTTGTTGTTTGGGGTTGAATTACTC
TTCTAGACCGCGGCGCGCCCGATAATCAACCTCTGGATTACAAAATTTGTGAAAGATTGACTGGTATTCT
TAACTATGTTGCTCCTTTTACGCTATGTGGATACGCTGCTTTAATGCCTTTGTATCATGCTATTGCTTCC
CGTATGGCTTTCATTTTCTCCTCCTTGTATAAATCCTGGTTGCTGTCTCTTTATGAGGAGTTGTGGCCCG
TTGTCAGGCAACGTGGCGTGGTGTGCACTGTGTTTGCTGACGCAACCCCCACTGGTTGGGGCATTGCCAC
CACCTGTCAGCTCCTTTCCGGGACTTTCGCTTTCCCCCTCCCTATTGCCACGGCGGAACTCATCGCCGCC
TGCCTTGCCCGCTGCTGGACAGGGGCTCGGCTGTTGGGCACTGACAATTCCGTGGTGTTGTCGGGGAAAT
CATCGTCCTTTCCTTGGCTGCTCGCCTGTGTTGCCACCTGGATTCTGCGCGGGACGTCCTTCTGCTACGT
CCCTTCGGCCCTCAATCCAGCGGACCTTCCTTCCCGCGGCCTGCTGCCGGCTCTGCGGCCTCTTCCGCGT
CTTCGCCTTCGCCCTCAGACGAGTCGGATCTCCCTTTGGGCCGCCTCCCCGCATCGATACCGTCGACCTC
GATCGAGACCTAGAAAAACATGGAGCAATCACAAGTAGCAATACAGCAGCTACCAATGCTGATTGTGCCT
GGCTAGAAGCACAAGAGGAGGAGGAGGTGGGTTTTCCAGTCACACCTCAGGTACCTTTAAGACCAATGAC
TTACAAGGCAGCTGTAGATCTTAGCCACTTTTTAAAAGAAAAGGGGGGACTGGAAGGGCTAATTCACTCC
CAACGAAGACAAGATATCCTTGATCTGTGGATCTACCACACACAAGGCTACTTCCCTGATTGGCAGAACT
ACACACCAGGGCCAGGGATCAGATATCCACTGACCTTTGGATGGTGCTACAAGCTAGTACCAGTTGAGCA
AGAGAAGGTAGAAGAAGCCAATGAAGGAGAGAACACCCGCTTGTTACACCCTGTGAGCCTGCATGGGATG
GATGACCCGGAGAGAGAAGTATTAGAGTGGAGGTTTGACAGCCGCCTAGCATTTCATCACATGGCCCGAG
AGCTGCATCCGGACTGTACTGGGTCTCTCTGGTTAGACCAGATCTGAGCCTGGGAGCTCTCTGGCTAACT
AGGGAACCCACTGCTTAAGCCTCAATAAAGCTTGCCTTGAGTGCTTCAAGTAGTGTGTGCCCGTCTGTTG
TGTGACTCTGGTAACTAGAGATCCCTCAGACCCTTTTAGTCAGTGTGGAAAATCTCTAGCAGCATGTGAG
CAAAAGGCCAGCAAAAGGCCAGGAACCGTAAAAAGGCCGCGTTGCTGGCGTTTTTCCATAGGCTCCGCCC
CCCTGACGAGCATCACAAAAATCGACGCTCAAGTCAGAGGTGGCGAAACCCGACAGGACTATAAAGATAC
CAGGCGTTTCCCCCTGGAAGCTCCCTCGTGCGCTCTCCTGTTCCGACCCTGCCGCTTACCGGATACCTGT
CCGCCTTTCTCCCTTCGGGAAGCGTGGCGCTTTCTCATAGCTCACGCTGTAGGTATCTCAGTTCGGTGTA
GGTCGTTCGCTCCAAGCTGGGCTGTGTGCACGAACCCCCCGTTCAGCCCGACCGCTGCGCCTTATCCGGT
AACTATCGTCTTGAGTCCAACCCGGTAAGACACGACTTATCGCCACTGGCAGCAGCCACTGGTAACAGGA
TTAGCAGAGCGAGGTATGTAGGCGGTGCTACAGAGTTCTTGAAGTGGTGGCCTAACTACGGCTACACTAG
AAGAACAGTATTTGGTATCTGCGCTCTGCTGAAGCCAGTTACCTTCGGAAAAAGAGTTGGTAGCTCTTGA
TCCGGCAAACAAACCACCGCTGGTAGCGGTGGTTTTTTTGTTTGCAAGCAGCAGATTACGCGCAGAAAAA
AAGGATCTCAAGAAGATCCTTTGATCTTTTCTACGGGGTCTGACGCTCAGTGGAACGAAAACTCACGTTA
AGGGATTTTGGTCATGAGATTATCAAAAAGGATCTTCACCTAGATCCTTTTAAATTAAAAATGAAGTTTT
AAATCAATCTAAAGTATATATGAGTAAACTTGGTCTGACAGTTACCAATGCTTAATCAGTGAGGCACCTA
TCTCAGCGATCTGTCTATTTCGTTCATCCATAGTTGCCTGACTCCCCGTCGTGTAGATAACTACGATACG
GGAGGGCTTACCATCTGGCCCCAGTGCTGCAATGATACCGCGAGACCCACGCTCACCGGCTCCAGATTTA
TCAGCAATAAACCAGCCAGCCGGAAGGGCCGAGCGCAGAAGTGGTCCTGCAACTTTATCCGCCTCCATCC
AGTCTATTAATTGTTGCCGGGAAGCTAGAGTAAGTAGTTCGCCAGTTAATAGTTTGCGCAACGTTGTTGC
CATTGCTACAGGCATCGTGGTGTCACGCTCGTCGTTTGGTATGGCTTCATTCAGCTCCGGTTCCCAACGA
TCAAGGCGAGTTACATGATCCCCCATGTTGTGCAAAAAAGCGGTTAGCTCCTTCGGTCCTCCGATCGTTG
TCAGAAGTAAGTTGGCCGCAGTGTTATCACTCATGGTTATGGCAGCACTGCATAATTCTCTTACTGTCAT
GCCATCCGTAAGATGCTTTTCTGTGACTGGTGAGTACTCAACCAAGTCATTCTGAGAATAGTGTATGCGG
CGACCGAGTTGCTCTTGCCCGGCGTCAATACGGGATAATACCGCGCCACATAGCAGAACTTTAAAAGTGC
TCATCATTGGAAAACGTTCTTCGGGGCGAAAACTCTCAAGGATCTTACCGCTGTTGAGATCCAGTTCGAT
GTAACCCACTCGTGCACCCAACTGATCTTCAGCATCTTTTACTTTCACCAGCGTTTCTGGGTGAGCAAAA
ACAGGAAGGCAAAATGCCGCAAAAAAGGGAATAAGGGCGACACGGAAATGTTGAATACTCATACTCTTCC
TTTTTCAATATTATTGAAGCATTTATCAGGGTTATTGTCTCATGAGCGGATACATATTTGAATGTATTTA
GAAAAATAAACAAATAGGGGTTCCGCGCACATTTCCCCGAAAAGTGCCACCTGACG
Features (pLannotate 1.2.2; 21 found; start..end, strand, type, name):
     30..82      -  misc_feature   bom (fragment): basis of mobility region from pBR322
    237..616     +  enhancer       CMV enhancer: human cytomegalovirus immediate early enhancer
    617..816     +  promoter       CMV promoter: human cytomegalovirus (CMV) immediate early promoter
    834..1014    +  LTR            5' LTR (truncated): truncated 5' long terminal repeat (LTR) from HIV-1
   1061..1186    +  misc_feature   HIV-1 Ψ: packaging signal of human immunodeficiency virus type 1
   1170..1508    +  CDS            HIV-1 gag (fragment): gag protein from human immunodeficiency virus 1; gag
   1683..1916    +  misc_feature   RRE: The Rev response element (RRE) of HIV-1 allows for Rev-dependent mRNA export from the nucleus to the cytoplasm.
   2293..2393    +  CDS            Rev (fragment): human immunodeficiency virus 1 (HIV-1) Rev protein; rev; enhances nuclear export of unspliced and incompletely spliced viral mRNAs
   2443..2560    +  misc_feature   cPPT/CTS: central polypurine tract and central termination sequence of HIV-1
   2661..3153    +  promoter       PGK promoter: mouse phosphoglycerate kinase 1 promoter
   3188..3628    +  CDS            LYZ (sequence partly withheld): LYSC_CHICK - Experimental evidence at protein level: Swiss-Prot protein existence level 1. Lysozymes have primarily a bacteriolytic function; those in tissues and body fluids are associated with the monocyte-macrophage system and enhance the activity of immunoagents. Has bacteriolytic activity against M.luteus. From Gallus gallus (Chicken).
   3710..3730    +  CDS            FLAG (fragment): FLAG® epitope tag, followed by an enterokinase cleavage site
   3791..3817    +  CDS            3xHA (fragment): three tandem HA epitope tags
   3881..4576    +  CDS            mScarlet-I: mScarlet-I is a basic (constitutively fluorescent) red fluorescent protein published in 2016, derived from synthetic construct. It is reported to be a rapidly-maturing monomer with moderate acid sensitivity.
   4632..5220    +  misc_feature   WPRE: woodchuck hepatitis virus posttranscriptional regulatory element
   5221..5240    +  misc_feature   MCS (fragment): pBluescript multiple cloning site
   5242..5742    +  CDS            nef (fragment): NEF_HV1LA - Experimental evidence at protein level: Swiss-Prot protein existence level 1. Extracellular Nef protein targets CD4(+) T-lymphocytes for apoptosis by interacting with CXCR4 surface receptors. From Human immunodeficiency virus type 1 group M subtype B (isolate Lai) (HIV-1).
   5749..5929    +  LTR            5' LTR (truncated): truncated 5' long terminal repeat (LTR) from HIV-1
   5991..6579    -  rep_origin     ori: high-copy-number ColE1/pMB1/pBR322/pUC origin of replication
   6750..7610    -  CDS            AmpR: β-lactamase; bla; confers resistance to ampicillin, carbenicillin, and related antibiotics
   7611..7715    -  promoter       AmpR promoter: bla
