[The description below was written by a language model from this plasmid's Addgene catalogue record and pLannotate feature annotations shown in this document.]
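Description:
pGK-HELLO LV is an HIV-1-based lentiviral transfer plasmid of about 7.7 kb, built to express the HELLO model neoantigen in tumor cells. It is propagated in E. coli through a high-copy ColE1/pUC-type origin and selected with ampicillin via the β-lactamase gene. A recombination-deficient strain is the recorded host, as is usual for LTR-containing plasmids. The viral genome is transcribed in packaging cells from a CMV enhancer/promoter fused to a truncated 5' LTR, an arrangement typical of Tat-independent, third-generation designs. Downstream lie the Ψ packaging signal with an adjoining gag fragment, the Rev response element for Rev-dependent nuclear export of the full-length RNA, and the cPPT/CTS, which aids nuclear import of the reverse-transcribed genome. A WPRE follows the payload to enhance transcript stability and expression. The cassette ends with a nef-derived fragment and a second truncated LTR, which serves as the 3' LTR although the annotation software labels it as a 5' LTR.

The payload is driven by the mouse PGK promoter, which gives constitutive, moderate expression after integration. The annotated coding features begin with chicken hen egg lysozyme, followed by short matches to a FLAG tag and an HA epitope, and then the red fluorescent protein mScarlet-I. This layout suggests a composite antigen linked to a fluorescent marker for identifying transduced cells. The record does not state how the segments are joined, or what lies in the unannotated stretches between them. The catalogue lists the insert species as mouse, but the annotated lysozyme is of chicken origin. The associated work concerns neoantigen-driven B cell, CD4 T follicular helper cell and CD8 T cell responses to tumors, which fits use of the vector to give tumor cells a defined, trackable antigen.
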