Addgene plasmid #202001: pGK-HELLO LV
Purpose: Expresses HELLO neoantigen in tumor cells
Depositing lab: Nikhil Joshi. Depositing organization: Yale University. Publication: Neoantigen-driven B cell and CD4 T follicular helper cell collaboration promotes anti-tumor CD8 T cell responses. Cui C, Wang J, Fagerberg E, Chen PM, Connolly KA, Damo M, Cheung JF, Mao T, Askari AS, Chen S, Fitzgerald B, Foster GG, Eisenbarth SC, Zhao H, Craft J, Joshi NS. Cell. 2021 Dec 9;184(25):6101-6118.e13. doi: 10.1016/j.cell.2021.11.007. Epub 2021 Nov 30. PubMed 34852236.
Backbone
  Vector backbone: Lenti backbone
  Backbone size w/o insert (bp): 5818
  Total vector size (bp): 7745
  Vector type: Lentiviral
Growth in bacteria
  Bacterial resistance: Ampicillin, 100 μg/mL
  Growth temperature: 37°C
  Growth strain: NEB Stable
  Copy number: Unknown
Gene/Insert
  Gene/Insert name: HELLO
  Species: M. musculus (mouse)
  Insert size (bp): 1454
  Promoter: pGK
  Tag / fusion protein: FLAG
  Cloning method: Gibson Cloning
  Sequencing primers: 5′ GCCCGGGTCGACTAGTGATCAGTG; 3′ GTTGATTATCGGGCGCGCCG
Terms and licenses: Academic/Nonprofit Terms; Industry Terms: Not Available to Industry
How to cite: pGK-HELLO LV was a gift from Nikhil Joshi (Addgene plasmid # 202001 ; http://n2t.net/addgene:202001 ; RRID:Addgene_202001)
